>Addgene plasmid #145650 | pGBW-m4046873 | depositor full sequence | sequence record 287827 | Full Sequence
GATCTCGATCCCGCGAAATTAATACGACTCACTATAGGGGAATTGTGAGCGGATAACAATTCCCCTCTAG
AAATAATTTTGTTTAACTTTAAGAAGGAGACTCTTCTATGATTGAACTTTCATTAATTGACTTCTATTTG
TGCTTTTTAGCCTTTCTGCTATTCCTTGTTTTAATTATGCTTATTATCTTTTGGTTCTCACTTGAACTGC
AAGATCATAATGAAACTTGTCACGCCGAGAACCTGTACTTTCAAAGCTGGAGCCATCCGCAGTTTGAAAA
ATAACCGGCTTATCGGTCAGTTTCACCTGATTTACGTAAAAACCCGCTTCGGCGGGTTTTTGCTTTTGGA
GGGGCAGAAAGATGAATGACTGTCCACGACGCTATACCCAAAAGAAATTGAGATCCTTTTTTTCTGCGCG
TAATCTGCTGCTTGCAAACAAAAAAACCACCGCTACCAGCGGTGGTTTGTTTGCCGGATCAAGAGCTACC
AACTCTTTTTCCGAAGGTAACTGGCTTCAGCAGAGCGCAGATACCAAATACTGTTCTTCTAGTGTAGCCG
TAGTTAGGCCACCACTTCAAGAACTCTGTAGCACCGCCTACATACCTCGCTCTGCTAATCCTGTTACCAG
TGGCTGCTGCCAGTGGCGATAAGTCGTGTCTTACCGGGTTGGACTCAAGACGATAGTTACCGGATAAGGC
GCAGCGGTCGGGCTGAACGGGGGGTTCGTGCACACAGCCCAGCTTGGAGCGAACGACCTACACCGAACTG
AGATACCTACAGCGTGAGCTATGAGAAAGCGCCACGCTTCCCGAAGGGAGAAAGGCGGACAGGTATCCGG
TAAGCGGCAGGGTCGGAACAGGAGAGCGCACGAGGGAGCTTCCAGGGGGAAACGCCTGGTATCTTTATAG
TCCTGTCGGGTTTCGCCACCTCTGACTTGAGCGTCGATTTTTGTGATGCTCGTCAGGGGGGCGGAGCCTA
TGGAAATTGATCGGGCACGTAAGAGGTTCCAACTTTCACCATAATGAAATAAGATCACTACCGGGCGTAT
TTTTTGAGTTATCGAGATTTTCAGGAGCTAAGGAAGCTAAAATGGAGAAAAAAATCACTGGATATACCAC
CGTTGATATATCCCAATGGCATCGTAAAGAACATTTTGAGGCATTTCAGTCAGTTGCTCAATGTACCTAT
AACCAGACCGTTCAGCTGGATATTACGGCCTTTTTAAAGACCGTAAAGAAAAATAAGCACAAGTTTTATC
CGGCCTTTATTCACATTCTTGCCCGCCTGATGAATGCTCATCCGGAATTTCGTATGGCAATGAAAGACGG
TGAGCTGGTGATATGGGATAGTGTTCACCCTTGTTACACCGTTTTCCATGAGCAAACTGAAACGTTTTCA
TCGCTCTGGAGTGAATACCACGACGATTTCCGGCAGTTTCTACACATATATTCGCAAGATGTGGCGTGTT
ACGGTGAAAACCTGGCCTATTTCCCTAAAGGGTTTATTGAGAATATGTTTTTCGTTTCAGCCAATCCCTG
GGTGAGTTTCACCAGTTTTGATTTAAACGTGGCCAATATGGACAACTTCTTCGCCCCCGTTTTCACCATG
GGCAAATATTATACGCAAGGCGACAAGGTGCTGATGCCGCTGGCGATTCAGGTTCATCATGCCGTTTGTG
ATGGCTTCCATGTCGGCAGAATGCTTAATGAATTACAACAGTACTGCGATGAGTGGCAGGGCGGGGCGTA
ATTTGATATCGAGCTCGCTTGGACTCCTGTTGATAGATCCAGTAATGACCTCAGAACTCCATCTGGATTT
GTTCAGAACGCTCGGTTGCCGCCGGGCGTTTTTTATTGGT
Features (pLannotate 1.2.2; 8 found; start..end, strand, type, name):
     20..38      +  promoter       T7 promoter: promoter for bacteriophage T7 RNA polymerase
     39..63      +  protein_bind   lac operator: The lac repressor binds to the lac operator to inhibit transcription in E. coli. This inhibition can be relieved by adding lactose or isopropyl-β-D-thiogalactopyranoside (IPTG). lac repressor encoded by lacI
     78..100     +  RBS            RBS: efficient ribosome binding site from bacteriophage T7 gene 10 (Olins and Rangwala, 1989)
    108..236     +  CDS            NS7B_SARS2: Experimental evidence at protein level: Swiss-Prot protein existence level 1. From Severe acute respiratory syndrome coronavirus 2 (2019-nCoV) (SARS-CoV-2).
    398..986     +  rep_origin     ori: high-copy-number ColE1/pMB1/pBR322/pUC origin of replication
    994..1091    +  promoter       cat promoter: promoter of the E. coli cat gene encoding chloramphenicol acetyltransferase
   1092..1748    +  CDS            cat: CAT_ECOLX - Experimental evidence at protein level: Swiss-Prot protein existence level 1. This enzyme is an effector of chloramphenicol resistance in bacteria. From Escherichia coli. This protein is used as a marker in many commonly used cloning vectors, such as pACYC184.
   1822..1856    +  terminator     lambda t0 terminator: minimal transcription terminator from phage lambda (Scholtissek and Grosse, 1987)
