[The description below was written by a language model from this plasmid's Addgene catalogue record and pLannotate feature annotations shown in this document.]
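Description:
pGBW-m4046873 is a compact bacterial expression plasmid of about 1.9 kb for producing the SARS-CoV-2 accessory protein ORF7b in Escherichia coli. Its minimal synthetic backbone has little beyond a high-copy ColE1/pUC-type origin of replication and a chloramphenicol acetyltransferase (cat) gene driven by its native cat promoter. The plasmid is therefore maintained at high copy number under chloramphenicol selection. A minimal lambda t0 terminator lies downstream of the cat gene.

The expression cassette follows the classic T7/lac design. A T7 promoter is immediately followed by a lac operator, then the efficient ribosome binding site from phage T7 gene 10, and then the wild-type ORF7b coding sequence (annotated as NS7B_SARS2). Transcription requires T7 RNA polymerase, so expression needs a host that supplies this enzyme. Lac repressor bound at the operator keeps the cassette off until it is relieved by IPTG or lactose. No lacI gene is annotated on the plasmid, so repressor would have to come from the host.

The catalogue entry lists a C-terminal, TEV-cleavable StrepII tag carried on the backbone, which would allow affinity purification on Strep-Tactin-type resins and later removal of the tag. The feature table does not annotate this tag, or any terminator directly after the ORF, although there is unannotated sequence between the ORF7b coding region and the origin.

The record gives the purpose only as bacterial expression of ORF7b. This is consistent with recombinant production of the small viral protein for biochemical or interaction studies.
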