Addgene plasmid #145650: pGBW-m4046873
Purpose: Bacterial Expression plasmid for SARS-CoV-2 ORF7b
Depositing lab: Ginkgo Bioworks & Benjie Chen. Depositing organization: Ginkgo Bioworks.
Backbone
  Vector backbone: ori-013 - marker | cmR
  Backbone size w/o insert (bp): 1462
  Vector type: Bacterial Expression
Growth in bacteria
  Bacterial resistance: Chloramphenicol, 25 μg/mL
  Growth temperature: 30°C
  Growth strain: DH5alpha
  Copy number: High Copy
Gene/Insert
  Gene/Insert name: SARS-CoV-2 ORF7b
  Species: Escherichia coli str. K-12 substr. MG1655; Severe acute respiratory syndrome coronavirus 2
  Insert size (bp): 125
  Mutation: wt
  Entrez Gene: ORF7b (a.k.a. GU280_gp08)
  Promoter: Promoter | pT7 ; Operator | lacO ; RBS | T7_rbs ; Start Codon | ATG
  Tag / fusion protein: Cleavable TEV;StrepII (C terminal on backbone)
  Cloning method: Unknown
Resource information
  A portion of this plasmid was derived from a plasmid made by: GinkgoBioworks
Depositor comments: NCBI Reference Sequence: YP_009725318.1
How to cite: pGBW-m4046873 was a gift from Ginkgo Bioworks & Benjie Chen (Addgene plasmid # 145650 ; http://n2t.net/addgene:145650 ; RRID:Addgene_145650)
